Addgene plasmid #224527: p3E-WPRE-bGH-pA (JDW 1221)
Purpose: A Gateway compatible 3' entry clone containing a WPRE upstream of Bovine growth hormone polyA to stabilize mRN
Depositing lab: Joshua Wythe. Depositing organization: University of Virginia. Publication: Multisite Assembly of Gateway Induced Clones (MAGIC): a flexible cloning toolbox with diverse applications in vertebrate model systems. Gillespie W, Zhang Y, Ruiz OE, Cerda J, Ortiz-Guzman J, Turner WD, Largoza G, Sherman M, Mosser LE, Fujimoto E, Chien CB, Kwan KM, Arenkiel BR, Devine WP, Wythe JD. bioRxiv [Preprint]. 2024 Jul 13:2024.07.13.603267. doi: 10.1101/2024.07.13.603267. PubMed 39026881.
Backbone
  Vector backbone: pDONR P2R P3
  Vector type: Gateway cloning
Growth in bacteria
  Bacterial resistance: Kanamycin, 50 μg/mL
  Growth temperature: 37°C
  Growth strain: DH5alpha
  Copy number: High Copy
Gene/Insert
  Gene/Insert name: WPRE-bGH
  Species: Synthetic
  Cloning method: Gateway Cloning
  Sequencing primers: 5′ N/A
Terms and licenses: Academic/Nonprofit Terms; Industry Terms: Not Available to Industry
Depositor comments: Please visit https://doi.org/10.1101/2024.07.13.603267 for bioRxiv preprint.
How to cite: p3E-WPRE-bGH-pA (JDW 1221) was a gift from Joshua Wythe (Addgene plasmid # 224527 ; http://n2t.net/addgene:224527 ; RRID:Addgene_224527)
