[The description below was written by a language model from this plasmid's Addgene catalogue record and pLannotate feature annotations shown in this document.]
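Description:
p3E-WPRE-bGH-pA (JDW 1221) is a small (about 3.4 kb) Gateway 3' entry clone built in the pDONR P2R-P3 backbone, intended as the third-position module in multisite Gateway assemblies. It is maintained in E. coli at high copy from a ColE1/pUC-type origin and selected with kanamycin through an aph(3')-Ia resistance gene. The remaining annotated backbone elements are typical donor-vector remnants: rrnB T1 and T2 terminators that insulate the cloning region from read-through transcription, a T7 promoter next to the recombination site, and short lacI and lacZα fragments that have no evident functional role.

The synthetic insert carries no coding sequence or promoter. It consists of the woodchuck hepatitis virus posttranscriptional regulatory element (WPRE) followed directly by the bovine growth hormone polyadenylation signal. The cassette is flanked by an attR2 site on one side and, on the other, by a site the automated annotation labels as an attB3 core overlapping an attL fragment, which is consistent with the attL3 site expected of a P2R-P3-derived entry clone. In an LR reaction with compatible 5' and middle entry clones and a destination vector, this module is placed downstream of the chosen promoter and open reading frame. There the WPRE becomes part of the 3' untranslated region and the bGH signal directs cleavage and polyadenylation, which together stabilise the mRNA and enhance transgene expression, as the stated purpose indicates.

The plasmid belongs to a modular Gateway cloning toolbox for building expression constructs for vertebrate model systems. The depositor and repository-sequenced records differ in length by one nucleotide, lying between the WPRE and the poly(A) signal, and otherwise carry identical annotations.
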