Features (pLannotate 1.2.2; 12 found; start..end, strand, type, name):
    121..213     +  CDS            lacI (fragment): lac repressor; lacI; The lac repressor binds to the lac operator to inhibit transcription in E. coli. This inhibition can be relieved by adding lactose or isopropyl-β-D-thiogalactopyranoside (IPTG).
    268..295     -  terminator     rrnB T2 terminator: transcription terminator T2 from the E. coli rrnB gene
    427..470     +  terminator     rrnB T1 terminator: Escherichia coli rrnB; transcription terminator T1 from the E. coli rrnB gene
    517..553     -  CDS            lacZα (fragment): LacZα fragment of β-galactosidase; lacZ fragment
    624..747     -  protein_bind   attR2: mutant version of attR; recombination site for the Gateway® LR reaction LR Clonase™
    757..1345    +  misc_feature   WPRE: woodchuck hepatitis virus posttranscriptional regulatory element
   1378..1489    +  polyA_signal   bGH poly(A) signal: bovine growth hormone polyadenylation signal
   1496..1516    -  protein_bind   attB3: mutant version of attB; core recombination site for the Gateway® BP reaction BP Clonase™
   1507..1592    -  protein_bind   attL1 (fragment): mutant version of attL; recombination site for the Gateway® LR reaction LR Clonase™
   1629..1647    -  promoter       T7 promoter: promoter for bacteriophage T7 RNA polymerase
   1781..2590    +  CDS            KanR: aminoglycoside phosphotransferase; aph(3')-Ia; confers resistance to kanamycin in bacteria or G418 (Geneticin®) in eukaryotes
   2737..3325    +  rep_origin     ori: high-copy-number ColE1/pMB1/pBR322/pUC origin of replication
>Addgene plasmid #224527 | p3E-WPRE-bGH-pA (JDW 1221) | depositor full sequence | sequence record 439982 | p3E-WPRE-bGH-pA (JDW 1221) sequence 3387 bps
CTTTCCTGCGTTATCCCCTGATTCTGTGGATAACCGTATTACCGCCTTTGAGTGAGCTGATACCGCTCGC
CGCAGCCGAACGACCGAGCGCAGCGAGTCAGTGAGCGAGGAAGCGGAAGAGCGCCCAATACGCAAACCGC
CTCTCCCCGCGCGTTGGCCGATTCATTAATGCAGCTGGCACGACAGGTTTCCCGACTGGAAAGCGGGCAG
TGAGCGCAACGCAATTAATACGCGTACCGCTAGCCAGGAAGAGTTTGTAGAAACGCAAAAAGGCCATCCG
TCAGGATGGCCTTCTGCTTAGTTTGATGCCTGGCAGTTTATGGCGGGCGTCCTGCCCGCCACCCTCCGGG
CCGTTGCTTCACAACGTTCAAATCCGCTCCCGGCGGATTTGTCCTACTCAGGAGAGCGTTCACCGACAAA
CAACAGATAAAACGAAAGGCCCAGTCTTCCGACTGAGCCTTTCGTTTTATTTGATGCCTGGCAGTTCCCT
ACTCTCGCGTTAACGCTAGCATGGATGTTTTCCCAGTCACGACGTTGTAAAACGACGGCCAGTCTTAAGC
TCGGGCCCTGCAGCTCTAGAGCTCGAATTCTACAGGTCACTAATACCATCTAAGTAGTTGATTCATAGTG
ACTGCATATGTTGTGTTTTACAGTATTATGTAGTCTGTTTTTTATGCAAAATCTAATTTAATATATTGAT
ATTTATATCATTTTACGTTTCTCGTTCAACTTTCTTGTACAAAGTGGACTATCGATAATCAACCTCTGGA
TTACAAAATTTGTGAAAGATTGACTGGTATTCTTAACTATGTTGCTCCTTTTACGCTATGTGGATACGCT
GCTTTAATGCCTTTGTATCATGCTATTGCTTCCCGTATGGCTTTCATTTTCTCCTCCTTGTATAAATCCT
GGTTGCTGTCTCTTTATGAGGAGTTGTGGCCCGTTGTCAGGCAACGTGGCGTGGTGTGCACTGTGTTTGC
TGACGCAACCCCCACTGGTTGGGGCATTGCCACCACCTGTCAGCTCCTTTCCGGGACTTTCGCTTTCCCC
CTCCCTATTGCCACGGCGGAACTCATCGCCGCCTGCCTTGCCCGCTGCTGGACAGGGGCTCGGCTGTTGG
GCACTGACAATTCCGTGGTGTTGTCGGGGAAATCATCGTCCTTTCCTTGGCTGCTCGCCTATGTTGCCAC
CTGGATTCTGCGCGGGACGTCCTTCTGCTACGTCCCTTCGGCCCTCAATCCAGCGGACCTTCCTTCCCGC
GGCCTGCTGCCGGCTCTGCGGCCTCTTCCGCGTCTTCGCCTTCGCCCTCAGACGAGTCGGATCTCCCTTT
GGGCCGCCTCCCCGCATCGATACCGAGCGCTGCTCGAGAGATCTCGACTGTGCCTTCTAGTTGCCAGCCA
TCTGTTGTTTGCCCCTCCCCCGTGCCTTCCTTGACCCTGGAAGGTGCCACTCCCACTGTCCTTTCCTAAT
AAAATGAGGAAATTGCATCGGTACCCAACTTTATTATACAAAGTTGGCATTATAAAAAAGCATTGCTTAT
CAATTTGTTGCAACGAACAGGTCACTATCAGTCAAAATAAAATCATTATTTGGAGCTCCATGGTAGCGTT
AACGCGGCCGCGATATCCCCTATAGTGAGTCGTATTACATGGTCATAGCTGTTTCCTGGCAGCTCTGGCC
CGTGTCTCAAAATCTCTGATGTTACATTGCACAAGATAAAAATATATCATCATGAACAATAAAACTGTCT
GCTTACATAAACAGTAATACAAGGGGTGTTATGAGCCATATTCAACGGGAAACGTCGAGGCCGCGATTAA
ATTCCAACATGGATGCTGATTTATATGGGTATAAATGGGCTCGCGATAATGTCGGGCAATCAGGTGCGAC
AATCTATCGCTTGTATGGGAAGCCCGATGCGCCAGAGTTGTTTCTGAAACATGGCAAAGGTAGCGTTGCC
AATGATGTTACAGATGAGATGGTCAGACTAAACTGGCTGACGGAATTTATGCCTCTTCCGACCATCAAGC
ATTTTATCCGTACTCCTGATGATGCATGGTTACTCACCACTGCGATCCCCGGAAAAACAGCATTCCAGGT
ATTAGAAGAATATCCTGATTCAGGTGAAAATATTGTTGATGCGCTGGCAGTGTTCCTGCGCCGGTTGCAT
TCGATTCCTGTTTGTAATTGTCCTTTTAACAGCGATCGCGTATTTCGTCTCGCTCAGGCGCAATCACGAA
TGAATAACGGTTTGGTTGATGCGAGTGATTTTGATGACGAGCGTAATGGCTGGCCTGTTGAACAAGTCTG
GAAAGAAATGCATAAACTTTTGCCATTCTCACCGGATTCAGTCGTCACTCATGGTGATTTCTCACTTGAT
AACCTTATTTTTGACGAGGGGAAATTAATAGGTTGTATTGATGTTGGACGAGTCGGAATCGCAGACCGAT
ACCAGGATCTTGCCATCCTATGGAACTGCCTCGGTGAGTTTTCTCCTTCATTACAGAAACGGCTTTTTCA
AAAATATGGTATTGATAATCCTGATATGAATAAATTGCAGTTTCATTTGATGCTCGATGAGTTTTTCTAA
TCAGAATTGGTTAATTGGTTGTAACACTGGCAGAGCATTACGCTGACTTGACGGGACGGCGCAAGCTCAT
GACCAAAATCCCTTAACGTGAGTTACGCGTCGTTCCACTGAGCGTCAGACCCCGTAGAAAAGATCAAAGG
ATCTTCTTGAGATCCTTTTTTTCTGCGCGTAATCTGCTGCTTGCAAACAAAAAAACCACCGCTACCAGCG
GTGGTTTGTTTGCCGGATCAAGAGCTACCAACTCTTTTTCCGAAGGTAACTGGCTTCAGCAGAGCGCAGA
TACCAAATACTGTCCTTCTAGTGTAGCCGTAGTTAGGCCACCACTTCAAGAACTCTGTAGCACCGCCTAC
ATACCTCGCTCTGCTAATCCTGTTACCAGTGGCTGCTGCCAGTGGCGATAAGTCGTGTCTTACCGGGTTG
GACTCAAGACGATAGTTACCGGATAAGGCGCAGCGGTCGGGCTGAACGGGGGGTTCGTGCACACAGCCCA
GCTTGGAGCGAACGACCTACACCGAACTGAGATACCTACAGCGTGAGCATTGAGAAAGCGCCACGCTTCC
CGAAGGGAGAAAGGCGGACAGGTATCCGGTAAGCGGCAGGGTCGGAACAGGAGAGCGCACGAGGGAGCTT
CCAGGGGGAAACGCCTGGTATCTTTATAGTCCTGTCGGGTTTCGCCACCTCTGACTTGAGCGTCGATTTT
TGTGATGCTCGTCAGGGGGGCGGAGCCTATGGAAAAACGCCAGCAACGCGGCCTTTTTACGGTTCCTGGC
CTTTTGCTGGCCTTTTGCTCACATGTT
