Features (pLannotate 1.2.2; 12 found; start..end, strand, type, name):
    121..213     +  CDS            lacI (fragment): lac repressor; lacI; The lac repressor binds to the lac operator to inhibit transcription in E. coli. This inhibition can be relieved by adding lactose or isopropyl-β-D-thiogalactopyranoside (IPTG).
    268..295     -  terminator     rrnB T2 terminator: transcription terminator T2 from the E. coli rrnB gene
    427..470     +  terminator     rrnB T1 terminator: Escherichia coli rrnB; transcription terminator T1 from the E. coli rrnB gene
    517..553     -  CDS            lacZα (fragment): LacZα fragment of β-galactosidase; lacZ fragment
    624..747     -  protein_bind   attR2: mutant version of attR; recombination site for the Gateway® LR reaction LR Clonase™
    757..1345    +  misc_feature   WPRE: woodchuck hepatitis virus posttranscriptional regulatory element
   1379..1490    +  polyA_signal   bGH poly(A) signal: bovine growth hormone polyadenylation signal
   1497..1517    -  protein_bind   attB3: mutant version of attB; core recombination site for the Gateway® BP reaction BP Clonase™
   1508..1593    -  protein_bind   attL1 (fragment): mutant version of attL; recombination site for the Gateway® LR reaction LR Clonase™
   1630..1648    -  promoter       T7 promoter: promoter for bacteriophage T7 RNA polymerase
   1782..2591    +  CDS            KanR: aminoglycoside phosphotransferase; aph(3')-Ia; confers resistance to kanamycin in bacteria or G418 (Geneticin®) in eukaryotes
   2738..3326    +  rep_origin     ori: high-copy-number ColE1/pMB1/pBR322/pUC origin of replication
>Addgene plasmid #224527 | p3E-WPRE-bGH-pA (JDW 1221) | addgene full sequence | sequence record 446906 | Addgene NGS Result
CTTTCCTGCGTTATCCCCTGATTCTGTGGATAACCGTATTACCGCCTTTGAGTGAGCTGATACCGCTCGC
CGCAGCCGAACGACCGAGCGCAGCGAGTCAGTGAGCGAGGAAGCGGAAGAGCGCCCAATACGCAAACCGC
CTCTCCCCGCGCGTTGGCCGATTCATTAATGCAGCTGGCACGACAGGTTTCCCGACTGGAAAGCGGGCAG
TGAGCGCAACGCAATTAATACGCGTACCGCTAGCCAGGAAGAGTTTGTAGAAACGCAAAAAGGCCATCCG
TCAGGATGGCCTTCTGCTTAGTTTGATGCCTGGCAGTTTATGGCGGGCGTCCTGCCCGCCACCCTCCGGG
CCGTTGCTTCACAACGTTCAAATCCGCTCCCGGCGGATTTGTCCTACTCAGGAGAGCGTTCACCGACAAA
CAACAGATAAAACGAAAGGCCCAGTCTTCCGACTGAGCCTTTCGTTTTATTTGATGCCTGGCAGTTCCCT
ACTCTCGCGTTAACGCTAGCATGGATGTTTTCCCAGTCACGACGTTGTAAAACGACGGCCAGTCTTAAGC
TCGGGCCCTGCAGCTCTAGAGCTCGAATTCTACAGGTCACTAATACCATCTAAGTAGTTGGTTCATAGTG
ACTGCATATGTTGTGTTTTACAGTATTATGTAGTCTGTTTTTTATGCAAAATCTAATTTAATATATTGAT
ATTTATATCATTTTACGTTTCTCGTTCAACTTTCTTGTACAAAGTGGACTATCGATAATCAACCTCTGGA
TTACAAAATTTGTGAAAGATTGACTGGTATTCTTAACTATGTTGCTCCTTTTACGCTATGTGGATACGCT
GCTTTAATGCCTTTGTATCATGCTATTGCTTCCCGTATGGCTTTCATTTTCTCCTCCTTGTATAAATCCT
GGTTGCTGTCTCTTTATGAGGAGTTGTGGCCCGTTGTCAGGCAACGTGGCGTGGTGTGCACTGTGTTTGC
TGACGCAACCCCCACTGGTTGGGGCATTGCCACCACCTGTCAGCTCCTTTCCGGGACTTTCGCTTTCCCC
CTCCCTATTGCCACGGCGGAACTCATCGCCGCCTGCCTTGCCCGCTGCTGGACAGGGGCTCGGCTGTTGG
GCACTGACAATTCCGTGGTGTTGTCGGGGAAATCATCGTCCTTTCCTTGGCTGCTCGCCTATGTTGCCAC
CTGGATTCTGCGCGGGACGTCCTTCTGCTACGTCCCTTCGGCCCTCAATCCAGCGGACCTTCCTTCCCGC
GGCCTGCTGCCGGCTCTGCGGCCTCTTCCGCGTCTTCGCCTTCGCCCTCAGACGAGTCGGATCTCCCTTT
GGGCCGCCTCCCCGCATCGATACCGAGCGCTGCTCGAGAGATCTTCGACTGTGCCTTCTAGTTGCCAGCC
ATCTGTTGTTTGCCCCTCCCCCGTGCCTTCCTTGACCCTGGAAGGTGCCACTCCCACTGTCCTTTCCTAA
TAAAATGAGGAAATTGCATCGGTACCCAACTTTATTATACAAAGTTGGCATTATAAAAAAGCATTGCTTA
TCAATTTGTTGCAACGAACAGGTCACTATCAGTCAAAATAAAATCATTATTTGGAGCTCCATGGTAGCGT
TAACGCGGCCGCGATATCCCCTATAGTGAGTCGTATTACATGGTCATAGCTGTTTCCTGGCAGCTCTGGC
CCGTGTCTCAAAATCTCTGATGTTACATTGCACAAGATAAAAATATATCATCATGAACAATAAAACTGTC
TGCTTACATAAACAGTAATACAAGGGGTGTTATGAGCCATATTCAACGGGAAACGTCGAGGCCGCGATTA
AATTCCAACATGGATGCTGATTTATATGGGTATAAATGGGCTCGCGATAATGTCGGGCAATCAGGTGCGA
CAATCTATCGCTTGTATGGGAAGCCCGATGCGCCAGAGTTGTTTCTGAAACATGGCAAAGGTAGCGTTGC
CAATGATGTTACAGATGAGATGGTCAGACTAAACTGGCTGACGGAATTTATGCCTCTTCCGACCATCAAG
CATTTTATCCGTACTCCTGATGATGCATGGTTACTCACCACTGCGATCCCCGGAAAAACAGCATTCCAGG
TATTAGAAGAATATCCTGATTCAGGTGAAAATATTGTTGATGCGCTGGCAGTGTTCCTGCGCCGGTTGCA
TTCGATTCCTGTTTGTAATTGTCCTTTTAACAGCGATCGCGTATTTCGTCTCGCTCAGGCGCAATCACGA
ATGAATAACGGTTTGGTTGATGCGAGTGATTTTGATGACGAGCGTAATGGCTGGCCTGTTGAACAAGTCT
GGAAAGAAATGCATAAACTTTTGCCATTCTCACCGGATTCAGTCGTCACTCATGGTGATTTCTCACTTGA
TAACCTTATTTTTGACGAGGGGAAATTAATAGGTTGTATTGATGTTGGACGAGTCGGAATCGCAGACCGA
TACCAGGATCTTGCCATCCTATGGAACTGCCTCGGTGAGTTTTCTCCTTCATTACAGAAACGGCTTTTTC
AAAAATATGGTATTGATAATCCTGATATGAATAAATTGCAGTTTCATTTGATGCTCGATGAGTTTTTCTA
ATCAGAATTGGTTAATTGGTTGTAACACTGGCAGAGCATTACGCTGACTTGACGGGACGGCGCAAGCTCA
TGACCAAAATCCCTTAACGTGAGTTACGCGTCGTTCCACTGAGCGTCAGACCCCGTAGAAAAGATCAAAG
GATCTTCTTGAGATCCTTTTTTTCTGCGCGTAATCTGCTGCTTGCAAACAAAAAAACCACCGCTACCAGC
GGTGGTTTGTTTGCCGGATCAAGAGCTACCAACTCTTTTTCCGAAGGTAACTGGCTTCAGCAGAGCGCAG
ATACCAAATACTGTTCTTCTAGTGTAGCCGTAGTTAGGCCACCACTTCAAGAACTCTGTAGCACCGCCTA
CATACCTCGCTCTGCTAATCCTGTTACCAGTGGCTGCTGCCAGTGGCGATAAGTCGTGTCTTACCGGGTT
GGACTCAAGACGATAGTTACCGGATAAGGCGCAGCGGTCGGGCTGAACGGGGGGTTCGTGCACACAGCCC
AGCTTGGAGCGAACGACCTACACCGAACTGAGATACCTACAGCGTGAGCTATGAGAAAGCGCCACGCTTC
CCGAAGGGAGAAAGGCGGACAGGTATCCGGTAAGCGGCAGGGTCGGAACAGGAGAGCGCACGAGGGAGCT
TCCAGGGGGAAACGCCTGGTATCTTTATAGTCCTGTCGGGTTTCGCCACCTCTGACTTGAGCGTCGATTT
TTGTGATGCTCGTCAGGGGGGCGGAGCCTATGGAAAAACGCCAGCAACGCGGCCTTTTTACGGTTCCTGG
CCTTTTGCTGGCCTTTTGCTCACATGTT
